>Addgene plasmid #70967 | pFOSGE_COF3D04 | depositor partial sequence | sequence record 126909 | insert
ATGAACAAAGTCATATTACGCATTCTTGCGGTGCTGTTTCTTCTCGGAATTTATGCAGTATCGGCGCAAT
CAGATGGTCGCATAGTTGGCGGTGCAGATACATCCAGTTACTATACCAAATATGTGGTGCAGCTGCGCAG
GCGCAGTTCATCGAGTAGCTCCTACGCCCAAACCTGCGGTGGATGCATCCTGGACGCGGTGACCATAGCA
ACGGCAGCACATTGTGTCTACAACCGCGAGGCGGAGAATTTCCTGGTGGTGGCTGGCGACGATAGCCGTG
GGGGTATGAATGGCGTAGTGGTGCGAGTTTCAAAATTGATTCCCCACGAGTTGTACAACTCTTCCACTAT
GGATAACGACATTGCCCTGGTGGTTGTGGATCCTCCCCTGCCCTTGGATAGCTTTAGCACTATGGAAGCC
ATTGAAATCGCCTCGGAGCAACCAGCCGTTGGAGTCCAGGCCACAATCAGTGGTTGGGGTTATACCAAAG
AGAACGGCTTGTCATCCGATCAACTGCAGCAGGTTAAGGTACCAATTGTCGATTCCGAAAAATGCCAGGA
AGCCTACTACTGGCGACCGATCAGCGAGGGCATGCTCTGCGCTGGACTATCGGAGGGCGGAAAGGATGCC
TGCCAGGGAGATTCCGGAGGACCTCTGGTTGTTGCTAACAAGCTGGCCGGCATTGTCTCCTGGGGAGAAG
GATGCGCACGTCCAAATTATCCCGGCGTTTACGCAAATGTCGCTTACTATAAGGACTGGATAGCCAAACA
GCGAACATCTTATGTA
