>Addgene plasmid #70967 | pFOSGE_COF3D04 | addgene partial sequence | sequence record 131465 | M13-F20 5'-TGTAAAACGACGGCCAGT-3'
TTTTGACTGATAGTGACCTGTTCGTTGCAACAAATTGATGAGCAATGCTTTTTTATAATGCCAACTTTGT
ACAAAAAAGCAGGCTTCATGAACAAAGTCATATTACGCATTCTTGCGGTGCTGTTTCTTCTCGGAATTTA
TGCAGTATCGGCGCAATCAGATGGTCGCATAGTTGGCGGTGCAGATACATCCAGTTACTATACCAAATAT
GTGGTGCAGCTGCGCAGGCGCAGTTCATCGAGTAGCTCCTACGCCCAAACCTGCGGTGGATGCATCCTGG
ACGCGGTGACCATAGCAACGGCAGCACATTGTGTCTACAACCGCGAGGCGGAGAATTTCCTGGTGGTGGC
TGGCGACGATAGCCGTGGGGGTATGAATGGCGTAGTGGTGCGAGTTTCAAAATTGATTCCCCACGAGTTG
TACAACTCTTCCACTATGGATAACGACATTGCCCTGGTGGTTGTGGATCCTCCCCTGCCCTTGGATAGCT
TTAGCACTATGGAAGCCATTGAAATCGCCTCGGAGCAACCAGCCGTTGGAGTCCAGGCCACAATCAGTGG
TTGGGGTTATACCAAAGAGAACGGCTTGTCATCCGATCAACTGCAGCAGG
