>Addgene plasmid #70967 | pFOSGE_COF3D04 | addgene partial sequence | sequence record 131466 | M13-Rev 5'-CAGGAAACAGCTATGACC-3'
ATTTTATTTTGACTGATAGTGACCTGTTCGTTGCAACAAATTGATAAGCAATGCTTTCTTATAATGCCAA
CTTTGTACAAGAAAGCTGGGTCTACATAAGATGTTCGCTGTTTGGCTATCCAGTCCTTATAGTAAGCGAC
ATTTGCGTAAACGCCGGGATAATTTGGACGTGCGCATCCTTCTCCCCAGGAGACAATGCCGGCCAGCTTG
TTAGCAACAACCAGAGGTCCTCCGGAATCTCCCTGGCAGGCATCCTTTCCGCCCTCCGATAGTCCAGCGC
AGAGCATGCCCTCGCTGATCGGTCGCCAGTAGTAGGCTTCCTGGCATTTTTCGGAATCGACAATTGGTAC
CTTAACCTGCTGCAGTTGATCGGATGACAAGCCGTTCTCTTTGGTATAACCCCAACCACTGATTGTGGCC
TGGACTCCAACGGCTGGTTGCTCCGAGGCGATTTCAATGGCTTCCATAGTGCTAAAGCTATCCAAGGGCA
GGGGAGGATCCACAACCACCAGGGCAATGTCGTTATCCATAGTGGAAGAGTTGTACAACT
