[The description below was written by a language model from this plasmid's Addgene catalogue record.]
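Description:
pFOSGE_COF3D04 is a Gateway entry clone built on the Invitrogen pDONR221 donor backbone and carrying the Drosophila melanogaster gene etaTry (also annotated as CG12386, corresponding to a specific FlyBase transcript) as an insert of about 786 bp. It is a high-copy plasmid maintained in standard E. coli cloning strains such as DH5alpha under kanamycin selection. The insert was introduced by Gateway cloning. In a pDONR221-derived entry clone this normally means that a BP recombination has replaced the donor vector's counter-selectable cassette with the gene of interest, leaving the insert flanked by attL recombination sites. No feature table is provided, so the exact site arrangement, the insert boundaries and whether a stop codon is present are not stated. M13 forward and reverse primer sites in the backbone flank the insert and are listed for sequence verification.

As an entry vector, the plasmid has no recorded promoter, tag or reporter for expressing etaTry in eukaryotic cells. It serves as a sequence-verified shuttle from which the coding sequence can be moved by LR recombination into any compatible Gateway destination vector, which then supplies the promoter, fusion partners and host-specific elements. The clone belongs to a collection associated with a study of how transcriptional regulators fall into groups with context-dependent regulatory functions. This suggests it was made so the fly open reading frame could be transferred in parallel with many others into assay vectors for functional testing, although the record itself gives the purpose only as a Gateway entry clone.
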