Addgene plasmid #70967: pFOSGE_COF3D04
Purpose: Gateway entry clone
Depositing lab: Alexander Stark. Depositing organization: Research Institute of Molecular Pathology (IMP). Publication: Transcriptional regulators form diverse groups with context-dependent regulatory functions. Stampfel G, Kazmar T, Frank O, Wienerroither S, Reiter F, Stark A. Nature. 2015 Nov 9. doi: 10.1038/nature15545. PubMed 26550828.
Backbone
  Vector backbone: pDONR221
  Backbone manufacturer: Invitrogen
  Backbone size w/o insert (bp): 4762
  Vector type: Gateway entry vector
Growth in bacteria
  Bacterial resistance: Kanamycin, 50 μg/mL
  Growth temperature: 37°C
  Growth strain: DH5alpha
  Copy number: High Copy
Gene/Insert
  Gene/Insert name: etaTry (alt names: FBgn0011554; CG12386, FBtr0088163)
  Species: D. melanogaster (fly)
  Insert size (bp): 786
  Entrez Gene: etaTry (a.k.a. 169C4S, anon-sts17, CG12386, Dmel\CG12386, DmEtaTry, ESTS:169C4S, SP57)
  Cloning method: Gateway Cloning
  Sequencing primers: 5′ M13-F20; 3′ M13R
Terms and licenses: Academic/Nonprofit Terms; Industry Terms: Not Available to Industry
How to cite: pFOSGE_COF3D04 was a gift from Alexander Stark (Addgene plasmid # 70967 ; http://n2t.net/addgene:70967 ; RRID:Addgene_70967)
